>Addgene plasmid #193235 | Lenti-sgRunx1t1#1/Cre | addgene full sequence | sequence record 379545 | Addgene NGS Result
GACATTGATTATTGACTAGTTATTAATAGTAATCAATTACGGGGTCATTAGTTCATAGCCCATATATGGA
GTTCCGCGTTACATAACTTACGGTAAATGGCCCGCCTGGCTGACCGCCCAACGACCCCCGCCCATTGACG
TCAATAATGACGTATGTTCCCATAGTAACGCCAATAGGGACTTTCCATTGACGTCAATGGGTGGAGTATT
TACGGTAAACTGCCCACTTGGCAGTACATCAAGTGTATCATATGCCAAGTACGCCCCCTATTGACGTCAA
TGACGGTAAATGGCCCGCCTGGCATTATGCCCAGTACATGACCTTATGGGACTTTCCTACTTGGCAGTAC
ATCTACGTATTAGTCATCGCTATTACCATGGTGATGCGGTTTTGGCAGTACATCAATGGGCGTGGATAGC
GGTTTGACTCACGGGGATTTCCAAGTCTCCACCCCATTGACGTCAATGGGAGTTTGTTTTGGCACCAAAA
TCAACGGGACTTTCCAAAATGTCGTAACAACTCCGCCCCATTGACGCAAATGGGCGGTAGGCGTGTACGG
TGGGAGGTCTATATAAGCAGCGCGTTTTGCCTGTACTGGGTCTCTCTGGTTAGACCAGATCTGAGCCTGG
GAGCTCTCTGGCTAACTAGGGAACCCACTGCTTAAGCCTCAATAAAGCTTGCCTTGAGTGCTTCAAGTAG
TGTGTGCCCGTCTGTTGTGTGACTCTGGTAACTAGAGATCCCTCAGACCCTTTTAGTCAGTGTGGAAAAT
CTCTAGCAGTGGCGCCCGAACAGGGACTTGAAAGCGAAAGGGAAACCAGAGGAGCTCTCTCGACGCAGGA
CTCGGCTTGCTGAAGCGCGCACGGCAAGAGGCGAGGGGCGGCGACTGGTGAGTACGCCAAAAATTTTGAC
TAGCGGAGGCTAGAAGGAGAGAGATGGGTGCGAGAGCGTCAGTATTAAGCGGGGGAGAATTAGATCGCGA
TGGGAAAAAATTCGGTTAAGGCCAGGGGGAAAGAAAAAATATAAATTAAAACATATAGTATGGGCAAGCA
GGGAGCTAGAACGATTCGCAGTTAATCCTGGCCTGTTAGAAACATCAGAAGGCTGTAGACAAATACTGGG
ACAGCTACAACCATCCCTTCAGACAGGATCAGAAGAACTTAGATCATTATATAATACAGTAGCAACCCTC
TATTGTGTGCATCAAAGGATAGAGATAAAAGACACCAAGGAAGCTTTAGACAAGATAGAGGAAGAGCAAA
ACAAAAGTAAGACCACCGCACAGCAAGCGGCCGGCCGCTGATCTTCAGACCTGGAGGAGGAGATATGAGG
GACAATTGGAGAAGTGAATTATATAAATATAAAGTAGTAAAAATTGAACCATTAGGAGTAGCACCCACCA
AGGCAAAGAGAAGAGTGGTGCAGAGAGAAAAAAGAGCAGTGGGAATAGGAGCTTTGTTCCTTGGGTTCTT
GGGAGCAGCAGGAAGCACTATGGGCGCAGCGTCAATGACGCTGACGGTACAGGCCAGACAATTATTGTCT
GGTATAGTGCAGCAGCAGAACAATTTGCTGAGGGCTATTGAGGCGCAACAGCATCTGTTGCAACTCACAG
TCTGGGGCATCAAGCAGCTCCAGGCAAGAATCCTGGCTGTGGAAAGATACCTAAAGGATCAACAGCTCCT
GGGGATTTGGGGTTGCTCTGGAAAACTCATTTGCACCACTGCTGTGCCTTGGAATGCTAGTTGGAGTAAT
AAATCTCTGGAACAGATTTGGAATCACACGACCTGGATGGAGTGGGACAGAGAAATTAACAATTACACAA
GCTTAATACACTCCTTAATTGAAGAATCGCAAAACCAGCAAGAAAAGAATGAACAAGAATTATTGGAATT
AGATAAATGGGCAAGTTTGTGGAATTGGTTTAACATAACAAATTGGCTGTGGTATATAAAATTATTCATA
ATGATAGTAGGAGGCTTGGTAGGTTTAAGAATAGTTTTTGCTGTACTTTCTATAGTGAATAGAGTTAGGC
AGGGATATTCACCATTATCGTTTCAGACCCACCTCCCAACCCCGAGGGGACCCGACAGGCCCGAAGGAAT
AGAAGAAGAAGGTGGAGAGAGAGACAGAGACAGATCCATTCGATTAGTGAACGGATCGGCACTGCGTGCG
CCAATTCTGCAGACAAATGGCAGTATTCATCCACAATTTTAAAAGAAAAGGGGGGATTGGGGGGTACAGT
GCAGGGGAAAGAATAGTAGACATAATAGCAACAGACATACAAACTAAAGAATTACAAAAACAAATTACAA
AAATTCAAAATTTTCGGGTTTATTACAGGGACAGCAGAGATCCAGTTTGGTTAGTACCGGGCCCGCTCTA
GCCCTGCAGGAACTGTTTAAACTGTGAGGGCCTATTTCCCATGATTCCTTCATATTTGCATATACGATAC
AAGGCTGTTAGAGAGATAATTGGAATTAATTTGACTGTAAACACAAAGATATTAGTACAAAATACGTGAC
GTAGAAAGTAATAATTTCTTGGGTAGTTTGCAGTTTTAAAATTATGTTTTAAAATGGACTATCATATGCT
TACCGTAACTTGAAAGTATTTCGATTTCTTGGCTTTATATATCTTGTGGAAAGGACCAAACACCGTCATC
CAATCGGTAATGCTGGTTTAAGAGCTATGCTGGAAACAGCATAGCAAGTTTAAATAAGGCTAGTCCGTTA
TCAACTTGAAAAAGTGGCACCGAGTCGGTGCTTTTTTGTTTGGCGCGCCTATGGCTTAATTAACATGGCG
GCCGCATTCTACCGGGTAGGGGAGGCGCTTTTCCCAAGGCAGTCTGGAGCATGCGCTTTAGCAGCCCCGC
TGGGCACTTGGCGCTACACAAGTGGCCTCTGGCCTCGCACACATTCCACATCCACCGGTAGGCGCCAACC
GGCTCCGTTCTTTGGTGGCCCCTTCGCGCCACCTTCTACTCCTCCCCTAGTCAGGAAGTTCCCCCCCGCC
CCGCAGCTCGCGTCGTGCAGGACGTGACAAATGGAAGTAGCACGTCTCACTAGTCTCGTGCAGATGGACA
GCACCGCTGAGCAATGGAAGCGGGTAGGCCTTTGGGGCAGCGGCCAATAGCAGCTTTGCTCCTTCGCTTT
CTGGGCTCAGAGGCTGGGAAGGGGTGGGTCCGGGGGCGGGCTCAGGGGCGGGCTCAGGGGCGGGGCGGGC
GCCCGAAGGTCCTCCGGAGGCCCGGCATTCTGCACGCTTCAAAAGCGCACGTCTGCCGCGCTGTTCTCCT
CTTCCTCATCTCCGGGACCCGGGATGCCCAAGAAGAAGAGGAAGGTGTCCAATTTACTGACCGTACACCA
AAATTTGCCTGCATTACCGGTCGATGCAACGAGTGATGAGGTTCGCAAGAACCTGATGGACATGTTCAGG
GATCGCCAGGCGTTTTCTGAGCATACCTGGAAAATGCTTCTGTCCGTTTGCCGGTCGTGGGCGGCATGGT
GCAAGTTGAATAACCGGAAATGGTTTCCCGCAGAACCTGAAGATGTTCGCGATTATCTTCTATATCTTCA
GGCGCGCGGTCTGGCAGTAAAAACTATCCAGCAACATTTGGGCCAGCTAAACATGCTTCATCGTCGGTCC
GGGCTGCCACGACCAAGTGACAGCAATGCTGTTTCACTGGTTATGCGGCGGATCCGAAAAGAAAACGTTG
ATGCCGGTGAACGTGCAAAACAGGCTCTAGCGTTCGAACGCACTGATTTCGACCAGGTTCGTTCACTCAT
GGAAAATAGCGATCGCTGCCAGGATATACGTAATCTGGCATTTCTGGGGATTGCTTATAACACCCTGTTA
CGTATAGCCGAAATTGCCAGGATCAGGGTTAAAGATATCTCACGTACTGACGGTGGGAGAATGTTAATCC
ATATTGGCAGAACGAAAACGCTGGTTAGCACCGCAGGTGTAGAGAAGGCACTTAGCCTGGGGGTAACTAA
ACTGGTCGAGCGATGGATTTCCGTCTCTGGTGTAGCTGATGATCCGAATAACTACCTGTTTTGCCGGGTC
AGAAAAAATGGTGTTGCCGCGCCATCTGCCACCAGCCAGCTATCAACTCGCGCCCTGGAAGGGATTTTTG
AAGCAACTCATCGATTGATTTACGGCGCTAAGGATGACTCTGGTCAGAGATACCTGGCCTGGTCTGGACA
CAGTGCCCGTGTCGGAGCCGCGCGAGATATGGCCCGCGCTGGAGTTTCAATACCGGAGATCATGCAAGCT
GGTGGCTGGACCAATGTAAATATTGTCATGAACTATATCCGTAACCTGGATAGTGAAACAGGGGCAATGG
TGCGCCTGCTGGAAGATGGCGATTAGCCATGTTTAAGGGTTCCGGTTCCACTAGGTACAATTCGATATCA
AGCTTATCGATAATCAACCTCTGGATTACAAAATTTGTGAAAGATTGACTGGTATTCTTAACTATGTTGC
TCCTTTTACGCTATGTGGATACGCTGCTTTAATGCCTTTGTATCATGCTATTGCTTCCCGTATGGCTTTC
ATTTTCTCCTCCTTGTATAAATCCTGGTTGCTGTCTCTTTATGAGGAGTTGTGGCCCGTTGTCAGGCAAC
GTGGCGTGGTGTGCACTGTGTTTGCTGACGCAACCCCCACTGGTTGGGGCATTGCCACCACCTGTCAGCT
CCTTTCCGGGACTTTCGCTTTCCCCCTCCCTATTGCCACGGCGGAACTCATCGCCGCCTGCCTTGCCCGC
TGCTGGACAGGGGCTCGGCTGTTGGGCACTGACAATTCCGTGGTGTTGTCGGGGAAATCATCGTCCTTTC
CTTGGCTGCTCGCCTGTGTTGCCACCTGGATTCTGCGCGGGACGTCCTTCTGCTACGTCCCTTCGGCCCT
CAATCCAGCGGACCTTCCTTCCCGCGGCCTGCTGCCGGCTCTGCGGCCTCTTCCGCGTCTTCGCCTTCGC
CCTCAGACGAGTCGGATCTCCCTTTGGGCCGCCTCCCCGCATCGATACCGTCGACCTCGATCGAGACCTA
GAAAAACATGGAGCAATCACAAGTAGCAATACAGCAGCTACCAATGCTGATTGTGCCTGGCTAGAAGCAC
AAGAGGAGGAGGAGGTGGGTTTTCCAGTCACACCTCAGGTACCTTTAAGACCAATGACTTACAAGGCAGC
TGTAGATCTTAGCCACTTTTTAAAAGAAAAGGGGGGACTGGAAGGGCTAATTCACTCCCAACGAAGACAA
GATATCCTTGATCTGTGGATCTACCACACACAAGGCTACTTCCCTGATTGGCAGAACTACACACCAGGGC
CAGGGATCAGATATCCACTGACCTTTGGATGGTGCTACAAGCTAGTACCAGTTGAGCAAGAGAAGGTAGA
AGAAGCCAATGAAGGAGAGAACACCCGCTTGTTACACCCTGTGAGCCTGCATGGGATGGATGACCCGGAG
AGAGAAGTATTAGAGTGGAGGTTTGACAGCCGCCTAGCATTTCATCACATGGCCCGAGAGCTGCATCCGG
ACTGTACTGGGTCTCTCTGGTTAGACCAGATCTGAGCCTGGGAGCTCTCTGGCTAACTAGGGAACCCACT
GCTTAAGCCTCAATAAAGCTTGCCTTGAGTGCTTCAAGTAGTGTGTGCCCGTCTGTTGTGTGACTCTGGT
AACTAGAGATCCCTCAGACCCTTTTAGTCAGTGTGGAAAATCTCTAGCAGCATGTGAGCAAAAGGCCAGC
AAAAGGCCAGGAACCGTAAAAAGGCCGCGTTGCTGGCGTTTTTCCATAGGCTCCGCCCCCCTGACGAGCA
TCACAAAAATCGACGCTCAAGTCAGAGGTGGCGAAACCCGACAGGACTATAAAGATACCAGGCGTTTCCC
CCTGGAAGCTCCCTCGTGCGCTCTCCTGTTCCGACCCTGCCGCTTACCGGATACCTGTCCGCCTTTCTCC
CTTCGGGAAGCGTGGCGCTTTCTCATAGCTCACGCTGTAGGTATCTCAGTTCGGTGTAGGTCGTTCGCTC
CAAGCTGGGCTGTGTGCACGAACCCCCCGTTCAGCCCGACCGCTGCGCCTTATCCGGTAACTATCGTCTT
GAGTCCAACCCGGTAAGACACGACTTATCGCCACTGGCAGCAGCCACTGGTAACAGGATTAGCAGAGCGA
GGTATGTAGGCGGTGCTACAGAGTTCTTGAAGTGGTGGCCTAACTACGGCTACACTAGAAGAACAGTATT
TGGTATCTGCGCTCTGCTGAAGCCAGTTACCTTCGGAAAAAGAGTTGGTAGCTCTTGATCCGGCAAACAA
ACCACCGCTGGTAGCGGTGGTTTTTTTGTTTGCAAGCAGCAGATTACGCGCAGAAAAAAAGGATCTCAAG
AAGATCCTTTGATCTTTTCTACGGGGTCTGACGCTCAGTGGAACGAAAACTCACGTTAAGGGATTTTGGT
CATGAGATTATCAAAAAGGATCTTCACCTAGATCCTTTTAAATTAAAAATGAAGTTTTAAATCAATCTAA
AGTATATATGAGTAAACTTGGTCTGACAGTTACCAATGCTTAATCAGTGAGGCACCTATCTCAGCGATCT
GTCTATTTCGTTCATCCATAGTTGCCTGACTCCCCGTCGTGTAGATAACTACGATACGGGAGGGCTTACC
ATCTGGCCCCAGTGCTGCAATGATACCGCGAGACCCACGCTCACCGGCTCCAGATTTATCAGCAATAAAC
CAGCCAGCCGGAAGGGCCGAGCGCAGAAGTGGTCCTGCAACTTTATCCGCCTCCATCCAGTCTATTAATT
GTTGCCGGGAAGCTAGAGTAAGTAGTTCGCCAGTTAATAGTTTGCGCAACGTTGTTGCCATTGCTACAGG
CATCGTGGTGTCACGCTCGTCGTTTGGTATGGCTTCATTCAGCTCCGGTTCCCAACGATCAAGGCGAGTT
ACATGATCCCCCATGTTGTGCAAAAAAGCGGTTAGCTCCTTCGGTCCTCCGATCGTTGTCAGAAGTAAGT
TGGCCGCAGTGTTATCACTCATGGTTATGGCAGCACTGCATAATTCTCTTACTGTCATGCCATCCGTAAG
ATGCTTTTCTGTGACTGGTGAGTACTCAACCAAGTCATTCTGAGAATAGTGTATGCGGCGACCGAGTTGC
TCTTGCCCGGCGTCAATACGGGATAATACCGCGCCACATAGCAGAACTTTAAAAGTGCTCATCATTGGAA
AACGTTCTTCGGGGCGAAAACTCTCAAGGATCTTACCGCTGTTGAGATCCAGTTCGATGTAACCCACTCG
TGCACCCAACTGATCTTCAGCATCTTTTACTTTCACCAGCGTTTCTGGGTGAGCAAAAACAGGAAGGCAA
AATGCCGCAAAAAAGGGAATAAGGGCGACACGGAAATGTTGAATACTCATACTCTTCCTTTTTCAATATT
ATTGAAGCATTTATCAGGGTTATTGTCTCATGAGCGGATACATATTTGAATGTATTTAGAAAAATAAACA
AATAGGGGTTCCGCGCACATTTCCCCGAAAAGTGCCACCTGACGTCGACGGATCGGGAGATCTCCCGATC
CCCTATGGTGCACTCTCAGTACAATCTGCTCTGATGCCGCATAGTTAAGCCAGTATCTGCTCCCTGCTTG
TGTGTTGGAGGTCGCTGAGTAGTGCGCGAGCAAAATTTAAGCTACAACAAGGCAAGGCTTGACCGACAAT
TGCATGAAGAATCTGCTTAGGGTTAGGCGTTTTGCGCTGCTTCGCGATGTACGGGCCAGATATACGCGTT
Features (pLannotate 1.2.2; 21 found; start..end, strand, type, name):
      1..380     +  enhancer       CMV enhancer: human cytomegalovirus immediate early enhancer
    381..580     +  promoter       CMV promoter: human cytomegalovirus (CMV) immediate early promoter
    598..778     +  LTR            5' LTR (truncated): truncated 5' long terminal repeat (LTR) from HIV-1
    825..950     +  misc_feature   HIV-1 Ψ: packaging signal of human immunodeficiency virus type 1
    934..1272    +  CDS            HIV-1 gag (fragment): gag protein from human immunodeficiency virus 1; gag
   1447..1680    +  misc_feature   RRE: The Rev response element (RRE) of HIV-1 allows for Rev-dependent mRNA export from the nucleus to the cytoplasm.
   2057..2157    +  CDS            Rev (fragment): human immunodeficiency virus 1 (HIV-1) Rev protein; rev; enhances nuclear export of unspliced and incompletely spliced viral mRNAs
   2207..2324    +  misc_feature   cPPT/CTS: central polypurine tract and central termination sequence of HIV-1
   2406..2646    +  promoter       U6 promoter: RNA polymerase III promoter for human U6 snRNA
   2694..2761    +  misc_RNA       tracrRNA (fragment): trans-activating CRISPR RNA for the Streptococcus pyogenes CRISPR/Cas9 system
   2814..3306    +  promoter       PGK promoter: mouse phosphoglycerate kinase 1 promoter
   3336..4366    +  CDS            Cre (fragment): site-specific recombinase Cre is a site-specific recombinase from bacteriophage P1. Recombination occurs at loxP sequences.
   4399..4422    +  misc_feature   MCS (fragment): pBluescript multiple cloning site
   4422..5010    +  misc_feature   WPRE: woodchuck hepatitis virus posttranscriptional regulatory element
   5011..5030    +  misc_feature   MCS (fragment): pBluescript multiple cloning site
   5032..5532    +  CDS            nef (fragment): NEF_HV1LA - Experimental evidence at protein level: Swiss-Prot protein existence level 1. Extracellular Nef protein targets CD4(+) T-lymphocytes for apoptosis by interacting with CXCR4 surface receptors. From Human immunodeficiency virus type 1 group M subtype B (isolate Lai) (HIV-1).
   5539..5719    +  LTR            5' LTR (truncated): truncated 5' long terminal repeat (LTR) from HIV-1
   5781..6369    -  rep_origin     ori: high-copy-number ColE1/pMB1/pBR322/pUC origin of replication
   6540..7400    -  CDS            AmpR: β-lactamase; bla; confers resistance to ampicillin, carbenicillin, and related antibiotics
   7401..7505    -  promoter       AmpR promoter: bla
   7564..7616    -  misc_feature   bom (fragment): basis of mobility region from pBR322
