[The description below was written by a language model from this plasmid's Addgene catalogue record and pLannotate feature annotations shown in this document.]
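Description:
Lenti-sgRunx1t1#1/Cre is a 7,770-nt HIV-1-derived lentiviral transfer plasmid built on the pLL3.3 backbone that delivers a CRISPR guide RNA and Cre recombinase together. In bacteria it is maintained through a high-copy ColE1/pUC-type origin and selected with ampicillin via the β-lactamase gene. A CMV enhancer/promoter sits upstream of a truncated 5' LTR and drives transcription of the viral genome in packaging cells. This is followed by the Ψ packaging signal with a partial gag sequence, the Rev response element for Rev-dependent nuclear export, and the cPPT/CTS. A WPRE downstream of the payload enhances transcript expression, and a nef-fragment region and a second truncated LTR close the proviral unit.

The payload consists of two independent expression units. A human U6 RNA polymerase III promoter drives a 20-nt spacer targeting mouse Runx1t1 (also known as ETO or MTG8), fused to the Streptococcus pyogenes Cas9 guide scaffold annotated as a tracrRNA fragment. Immediately downstream, the mouse PGK promoter drives Cre recombinase. No Cas9 coding sequence is annotated, so the nuclease must be supplied by the target cells or animal, and the vector carries no mammalian drug-selection marker or fluorescent reporter.

This arrangement means that a transduced cell receives both Cre activity, which can recombine loxP-flanked alleles, and a guide directing disruption of Runx1t1. The associated publication describes a multiplexed in vivo approach to identify driver genes in small cell lung cancer. This fits use of the vector to initiate tumours while testing loss of a candidate gene, although the record does not specify the mouse alleles involved. The "#1" in the name suggests it is one of several guides against this gene.
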