Addgene plasmid #193235: Lenti-sgRunx1t1#1/Cre
Purpose: Lentiviral vector expressing Cre recombinase (driven by mPGK promoter) and an sgRNA against the mouse Runx1t1 gene
Depositing lab: Julien Sage. Depositing organization: Stanford University. Publication: A multiplexed in vivo approach to identify driver genes in small cell lung cancer. Lee MC, Cai H, Murray CW, Li C, Shue YT, Andrejka L, He AL, Holzem AME, Drainas AP, Ko JH, Coles GL, Kong C, Zhu S, Zhu C, Wang J, van de Rijn M, Petrov DA, Winslow MM, Sage J. Cell Rep. 2023 Jan 13;42(1):111990. doi: 10.1016/j.celrep.2023.111990. PubMed 36640300.
Backbone
  Vector backbone: pLL3.3
  Vector type: Mammalian Expression, Lentiviral, CRISPR
Growth in bacteria
  Bacterial resistance: Ampicillin, 100 μg/mL
  Growth temperature: 37°C
  Growth strain: NEB Stable
  Copy number: High Copy
Gene/Insert
  Gene/Insert name: sgRunx1t1#1
  gRNA/shRNA sequence: TCATCCAATCGGTAATGCTG
  Species: M. musculus (mouse)
  Insert size (bp): 20
  Entrez Gene: Runx1t1 (a.k.a. Cbfa2t1h, ETO, MTG8)
  Promoter: U6
  Cloning method: Restriction Enzyme; 5′ cloning site Unknown (unknown if destroyed); 3′ cloning site Unknown (unknown if destroyed)
Terms and licenses: Academic/Nonprofit Terms; Industry Terms: Not Available to Industry
Depositor comments: Please visit https://www.biorxiv.org/content/10.1101/2022.03.28.485708v1 for bioRxiv preprint.
How to cite: Lenti-sgRunx1t1#1/Cre was a gift from Julien Sage (Addgene plasmid # 193235 ; http://n2t.net/addgene:193235 ; RRID:Addgene_193235)
